Addgene plasmid #40320: JDS90
Purpose: (Empty Backbone)
Depositing lab: Keith Joung. Depositing organization: Massachusetts General Hospital.
Backbone
  Vector backbone: JDS90
  Backbone size (bp): 6447
  Vector type: Mammalian Expression
  Promoter: CMV
  Tag / fusion protein: 3XFLAG (N terminal on backbone); FOK1 ELD (-) heterodimer (C terminal on backbone)
Growth in bacteria
  Bacterial resistance: Ampicillin, 100 μg/mL
  Growth temperature: 37°C
  Growth strain: XL1 Blue
  Copy number: High Copy
Terms and licenses: Academic/Nonprofit Terms; Industry Terms: Not Available to Industry
Depositor comments: Backbone contains SNI/A 0.5 Domain TAL N-terminal: ∆152 (Miller et al. 2011) TAL C-terminus: +63 (Miller et al. 2011) FOKI: ELD (-) heterodimer (Doyon et al. 2011)
How to cite: JDS90 was a gift from Keith Joung (Addgene plasmid # 40320 ; http://n2t.net/addgene:40320 ; RRID:Addgene_40320)
