[The description below was written by a language model from this plasmid's Addgene catalogue record and pLannotate feature annotations shown in this document.]
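Description:
JDS90 is a 6,447 bp mammalian expression backbone for building TALE nucleases (TALENs). It is deposited as an empty vector, meaning it carries the fixed parts of a TALEN but not a custom DNA-binding repeat array. It is propagated in E. coli from a high-copy ColE1/pUC-type origin under ampicillin selection (AmpR with its own bla promoter), and an f1 origin is also present.

The expression unit is driven by the CMV immediate-early enhancer and promoter, with a T7 promoter immediately downstream that could support in vitro transcription. The open reading frame begins with an N-terminal 3xFLAG tag, followed by TAL effector-derived sequence that the automated annotation matches to fragments of Xanthomonas AvrXa10 and AvrBs3. According to the depositor comments, these correspond to a Δ152 truncated TAL N-terminus, a final "0.5" half-repeat described as SNI/A (presumably an NI-type half-repeat specifying A), and a +63 TAL C-terminal segment. This scaffold is fused to the FokI cleavage domain in the ELD (-) obligate heterodimer form, so the nuclease should cut only when paired with a partner TALEN carrying the complementary FokI variant, which limits homodimer activity. A V5 tag sequence is annotated after FokI, although the record does not say whether it is translated, and a bGH polyadenylation signal ends the unit.

A second cassette uses SV40 and EM7 promoters to drive blasticidin S deaminase with an SV40 poly(A) signal, offering blasticidin selection in mammalian cells. The small bleomycin-resistance, lacI, HIV LTR and bom fragments appear to be backbone remnants. The typical use is to insert an assembled TALE repeat array into the scaffold to create one half of a heterodimeric TALEN pair for genome editing, though the record does not state the cloning sites.
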