Features (pLannotate 1.2.2; 26 found; start..end, strand, type, name):
     36..80      -  misc_feature   bom (fragment): basis of mobility region from pBR322
    235..614     +  enhancer       CMV enhancer: human cytomegalovirus immediate early enhancer
    615..818     +  promoter       CMV promoter: human cytomegalovirus (CMV) immediate early promoter
    814..847     +  LTR            5' LTR (truncated) (fragment): truncated 5' long terminal repeat (LTR) from HIV-1
    863..881     +  promoter       T7 promoter: promoter for bacteriophage T7 RNA polymerase
    907..972     +  CDS            3xFLAG: three tandem FLAG® epitope tags, followed by an enterokinase cleavage site
   1024..1518    +  CDS            avrXa10 (fragment): AVX10_XANOO - Experimental evidence at protein level: Swiss-Prot protein existence level 1. Avirulence protein. Induces the hypersensitive response (HR)in rice plants carrying the resistance gene Xa10. Activity depends on the presence of the core repeat domains; replacement with repeat domains from other proteins (AvrBs3 of X.euvesicatoria (AC P14727) or AvrXa7 of this organism) does not elicit the HR. Probably acts as a transcription factor in its host plant (rice) to induce plant resistance or disease. From Xanthomonas oryzae pv. oryzae.
   1513..1719    +  CDS            avrBs3 (fragment): AVRB3_XANEU - Experimental evidence at protein level: Swiss-Prot protein existence level 1. Avirulence protein. Acts as a transcription factor in C.annuum plants. In susceptible plants lacking the Bs3 resistance gene induces expression of a number of genes, including genes homologous to a family of auxin-induced genes, alpha-expansin genes, pectate lyase, anthocyanidin glucoside rhamnosyl transferase and at least one transcription factor, UPA20. Their expression leads to plant hypertrophy in mesophyll cells, probably mainly mediated by UPA20 (PubMed:17962565). In resistant plants induces the h
   1708..2295    +  CDS            FokI cleavage domain: nonspecific DNA cleavage domain of the FokI endonuclease (Li et al., 1992) must dimerize to be catalytically active
   2311..2352    +  CDS            V5 tag: epitope tag from simian virus 5
   2408..2632    +  polyA_signal   bGH poly(A) signal: bovine growth hormone polyadenylation signal
   2636..2657    +  promoter       SV40 promoter (fragment): SV40 enhancer and early promoter
   2678..3106    +  rep_origin     f1 ori (sequence partly withheld): f1 bacteriophage origin of replication; arrow indicates direction of (+) strand synthesis
   3120..3450    +  promoter       SV40 promoter: SV40 enhancer and early promoter
   3498..3545    +  promoter       EM7 promoter: synthetic bacterial promoter&nbsp
   3564..3962    +  CDS            BSD: blasticidin S deaminase; Aspergillus terreus BSD; confers resistance to blasticidin
   3963..3990    +  CDS            BleoR (fragment): antibiotic-binding protein; Sh ble from Streptoalloteichus hindustanus; confers resistance to bleomycin, phleomycin, and Zeocin™
   4000..4125    +  CDS            ble (fragment): BLE_KLEPN - Experimental evidence at protein level: Swiss-Prot protein existence level 1. Binding protein with a strong affinity to the bleomycin family of antibiotics. Binds to CL990; an antimitotic-antibiotic compound. From Klebsiella pneumoniae.
   4120..4241    +  polyA_signal   SV40 poly(A) signal: SV40 polyadenylation signal
   4314..4330    -  protein_bind   lac operator: The lac repressor binds to the lac operator to inhibit transcription in E. coli. This inhibition can be relieved by adding lactose or isopropyl-β-D-thiogalactopyranoside (IPTG). lac repressor encoded by lacI
   4338..4368    -  promoter       lac promoter: promoter for the E. coli lac operon
   4383..4404    -  protein_bind   CAP binding site: CAP binding activates transcription in the presence of cAMP. E. coli catabolite activator protein
   4417..4509    -  CDS            lacI (fragment): lac repressor; lacI; The lac repressor binds to the lac operator to inhibit transcription in E. coli. This inhibition can be relieved by adding lactose or isopropyl-β-D-thiogalactopyranoside (IPTG).
   4692..5280    -  rep_origin     ori: high-copy-number ColE1/pMB1/pBR322/pUC origin of replication
   5451..6311    -  CDS            AmpR: β-lactamase; bla; confers resistance to ampicillin, carbenicillin, and related antibiotics
   6312..6416    -  promoter       AmpR promoter: bla
>Addgene plasmid #40320 | JDS90 | depositor full sequence | sequence record 51988 | JDS90 sequence 6447 bps
GACGGATCGGGAGATCTCCCGATCCCCTATGGTCGACTCTCAGTACAATCTGCTCTGATGCCGCATAGTT
AAGCCAGTATCTGCTCCCTGCTTGTGTGTTGGAGGTCGCTGAGTAGTGCGCGAGCAAAATTTAAGCTACA
ACAAGGCAAGGCTTGACCGACAATTGCATGAAGAATCTGCTTAGGGTTAGGCGTTTTGCGCTGCTTCGCG
ATGTACGGGCCAGATATACGCGTTGACATTGATTATTGACTAGTTATTAATAGTAATCAATTACGGGGTC
ATTAGTTCATAGCCCATATATGGAGTTCCGCGTTACATAACTTACGGTAAATGGCCCGCCTGGCTGACCG
CCCAACGACCCCCGCCCATTGACGTCAATAATGACGTATGTTCCCATAGTAACGCCAATAGGGACTTTCC
ATTGACGTCAATGGGTGGACTATTTACGGTAAACTGCCCACTTGGCAGTACATCAAGTGTATCATATGCC
AAGTACGCCCCCTATTGACGTCAATGACGGTAAATGGCCCGCCTGGCATTATGCCCAGTACATGACCTTA
TGGGACTTTCCTACTTGGCAGTACATCTACGTATTAGTCATCGCTATTACCATGGTGATGCGGTTTTGGC
AGTACATCAATGGGCGTGGATAGCGGTTTGACTCACGGGGATTTCCAAGTCTCCACCCCATTGACGTCAA
TGGGAGTTTGTTTTGGCACCAAAATCAACGGGACTTTCCAAAATGTCGTAACAACTCCGCCCCATTGACG
CAAATGGGCGGTAGGCGTGTACGGTGGGAGGTCTATATAAGCAGAGCTCTCTGGCTAACTAGAGAACCCA
CTGCTTACTGGCTTATCGAAATTAATACGACTCACTATAGGGAGACCCAAGCTGGCTAGCACCATGGACT
ACAAAGACCATGACGGTGATTATAAAGATCATGACATCGATTACAAGGATGACGATGACAAGATGGCCCC
CAAGAAGAAGAGGAAGGTGGGCATTCACCGCGGGGTACCTATGGTGGACTTGAGGACACTCGGTTATTCG
CAACAGCAACAGGAGAAAATCAAGCCTAAGGTCAGGAGCACCGTCGCGCAACACCACGAGGCGCTTGTGG
GGCATGGCTTCACTCATGCGCATATTGTCGCGCTTTCACAGCACCCTGCGGCGCTTGGGACGGTGGCTGT
CAAATACCAAGATATGATTGCGGCCCTGCCCGAAGCCACGCACGAGGCAATTGTAGGGGTCGGTAAACAG
TGGTCGGGAGCGCGAGCACTTGAGGCGCTGCTGACTGTGGCGGGTGAGCTTAGGGGGCCTCCGCTCCAGC
TCGACACCGGGCAGCTGCTGAAGATCGCGAAGAGAGGGGGAGTAACAGCGGTAGAGGCAGTGCACGCCTG
GCGCAATGCGCTCACCGGGGCCCCCTTGAACAGAGACGATTAATGCGTCTCGCTGACACCCGAACAGGTG
GTCGCCATTGCTTCTAACATCGGAGGACGGCCAGCCTTGGAGTCCATCGTAGCCCAATTGTCCAGGCCCG
ATCCCGCGTTGGCTGCGTTAACGAATGACCATCTGGTGGCGTTGGCATGTCTTGGTGGACGACCCGCGCT
CGATGCAGTCAAAAAGGGTCTGCCTCATGCTCCCGCATTGATCAAAAGAACCAACCGGCGGATTCCCGAG
AGAACTTCCCATCGAGTCGCGGGATCCCAACTAGTCAAAAGTGAACTGGAGGAGAAGAAATCTGAACTTC
GTCATAAATTGAAATATGTGCCTCATGAATATATTGAATTAATTGAAATTGCCAGAAATTCCACTCAGGA
TAGAATTCTTGAAATGAAGGTAATGGAATTTTTTATGAAAGTTTATGGATATAGAGGTAAACATTTGGGT
GGATCAAGGAAACCGGACGGAGCAATTTATACTGTCGGATCTCCTATTGATTACGGTGTGATCGTGGATA
CTAAAGCTTATAGCGGAGGTTATAATCTGCCAATTGGCCAAGCAGATGAAATGGAGCGATATGTCGAAGA
AAATCAAACACGAGACAAACATCTCAACCCTAATGAATGGTGGAAAGTCTATCCATCTTCTGTAACGGAA
TTTAAGTTTTTATTTGTGAGTGGTCACTTTAAAGGAAACTACAAAGCTCAGCTTACACGATTAAATCATA
TCACTAATTGTAATGGAGCTGTTCTTAGTGTAGAAGAGCTTTTAATTGGTGGAGAAATGATTAAAGCCGG
CACATTAACCTTAGAGGAAGTCAGACGGAAATTTAATAACGGCGAGATAAACTTTTAAGGGCCCTTCGAA
GGTAAGCCTATCCCTAACCCTCTCCTCGGTCTCGATTCTACGCGTACCGGTCATCATCACCATCACCATT
GAGTTTAAACCCGCTGATCAGCCTCGACTGTGCCTTCTAGTTGCCAGCCATCTGTTGTTTGCCCCTCCCC
CGTGCCTTCCTTGACCCTGGAAGGTGCCACTCCCACTGTCCTTTCCTAATAAAATGAGGAAATTGCATCG
CATTGTCTGAGTAGGTGTCATTCTATTCTGGGGGGTGGGGTGGGGCAGGACAGCAAGGGGGAGGATTGGG
AAGACAATAGCAGGCATGCTGGGGATGCGGTGGGCTCTATGGCTTCTGAGGCGGAAAGAACCAGCTGGGG
CTCTAGGGGGTATCCCC
[124 nt withheld, positions 2678-2801]
C
[32 nt withheld, positions 2803-2834]
CA
[57 nt withheld, positions 2837-2893]
A
[49 nt withheld, positions 2895-2943]
CCTTTGACGTTGGAGTCCACGTTCTTT
[37 nt withheld, positions 2971-3007]
ACCCTATCTCGGTCTATTCTTTTGATTTATAAGGGATTTTGGGGATTTCGGCCTATTGGTTAAAAAATGA
GCTGATTTAACAAAAATTTAACGCGAATTAATTCTGTGGAATGTGTGTCAGTTAGGGTGTGGAAAGTCCC
CAGGCTCCCCAGGCAGGCAGAAGTATGCAAAGCATGCATCTCAATTAGTCAGCAACCAGGTGTGGAAAGT
CCCCAGGCTCCCCAGCAGGCAGAAGTATGCAAAGCATGCATCTCAATTAGTCAGCAACCATAGTCCCGCC
CCTAACTCCGCCCATCCCGCCCCTAACTCCGCCCAGTTCCGCCCATTCTCCGCCCCATGGCTGACTAATT
TTTTTTATTTATGCAGAGGCCGAGGCCGCCTCTGCCTCTGAGCTATTCCAGAAGTAGTGAGGAGGCTTTT
TTGGAGGCCTAGGCTTTTGCAAAAAGCTCCCGGGAGCTTGTATATCCATTTTCGGATCTGATCAGCACGT
GTTGACAATTAATCATCGGCATAGTATATCGGCATAGTATAATACGACAAGGTGAGGAACTAAACCATGG
CCAAGCCTTTGTCTCAAGAAGAATCCACCCTCATTGAAAGAGCAACGGCTACAATCAACAGCATCCCCAT
CTCTGAAGACTACAGCGTCGCCAGCGCAGCTCTCTCTAGCGACGGCCGCATCTTCACTGGTGTCAATGTA
TATCATTTTACTGGGGGACCTTGTGCAGAACTCGTGGTGCTGGGCACTGCTGCTGCTGCGGCAGCTGGCA
ACCTGACTTGTATCGTCGCGATCGGAAATGAGAACAGGGGCATCTTGAGCCCCTGCGGACGGTGTCGACA
GGTGCTTCTCGATCTGCATCCTGGGATCAAAGCGATAGTGAAGGACAGTGATGGACAGCCGACGGCAGTT
GGGATTCGTGAATTGCTGCCCTCTGGTTATGTGTGGGAGGGCTAAGCACTTCGTGGCCGAGGAGCAGGAC
TGACACGTGCTACGAGATTTCGATTCCACCGCCGCCTTCTATGAAAGGTTGGGCTTCGGAATCGTTTTCC
GGGACGCCGGCTGGATGATCCTCCAGCGCGGGGATCTCATGCTGGAGTTCTTCGCCCACCCCAACTTGTT
TATTGCAGCTTATAATGGTTACAAATAAAGCAATAGCATCACAAATTTCACAAATAAAGCATTTTTTTCA
CTGCATTCTAGTTGTGGTTTGTCCAAACTCATCAATGTATCTTATCATGTCTGTATACCGTCGACCTCTA
GCTAGAGCTTGGCGTAATCATGGTCATAGCTGTTTCCTGTGTGAAATTGTTATCCGCTCACAATTCCACA
CAACATACGAGCCGGAAGCATAAAGTGTAAAGCCTGGGGTGCCTAATGAGTGAGCTAACTCACATTAATT
GCGTTGCGCTCACTGCCCGCTTTCCAGTCGGGAAACCTGTCGTGCCAGCTGCATTAATGAATCGGCCAAC
GCGCGGGGAGAGGCGGTTTGCGTATTGGGCGCTCTTCCGCTTCCTCGCTCACTGACTCGCTGCGCTCGGT
CGTTCGGCTGCGGCGAGCGGTATCAGCTCACTCAAAGGCGGTAATACGGTTATCCACAGAATCAGGGGAT
AACGCAGGAAAGAACATGTGAGCAAAAGGCCAGCAAAAGGCCAGGAACCGTAAAAAGGCCGCGTTGCTGG
CGTTTTTCCATAGGCTCCGCCCCCCTGACGAGCATCACAAAAATCGACGCTCAAGTCAGAGGTGGCGAAA
CCCGACAGGACTATAAAGATACCAGGCGTTTCCCCCTGGAAGCTCCCTCGTGCGCTCTCCTGTTCCGACC
CTGCCGCTTACCGGATACCTGTCCGCCTTTCTCCCTTCGGGAAGCGTGGCGCTTTCTCAATGCTCACGCT
GTAGGTATCTCAGTTCGGTGTAGGTCGTTCGCTCCAAGCTGGGCTGTGTGCACGAACCCCCCGTTCAGCC
CGACCGCTGCGCCTTATCCGGTAACTATCGTCTTGAGTCCAACCCGGTAAGACACGACTTATCGCCACTG
GCAGCAGCCACTGGTAACAGGATTAGCAGAGCGAGGTATGTAGGCGGTGCTACAGAGTTCTTGAAGTGGT
GGCCTAACTACGGCTACACTAGAAGGACAGTATTTGGTATCTGCGCTCTGCTGAAGCCAGTTACCTTCGG
AAAAAGAGTTGGTAGCTCTTGATCCGGCAAACAAACCACCGCTGGTAGCGGTGGTTTTTTTGTTTGCAAG
CAGCAGATTACGCGCAGAAAAAAAGGATCTCAAGAAGATCCTTTGATCTTTTCTACGGGGTCTGACGCTC
AGTGGAACGAAAACTCACGTTAAGGGATTTTGGTCATGAGATTATCAAAAAGGATCTTCACCTAGATCCT
TTTAAATTAAAAATGAAGTTTTAAATCAATCTAAAGTATATATGAGTAAACTTGGTCTGACAGTTACCAA
TGCTTAATCAGTGAGGCACCTATCTCAGCGATCTGTCTATTTCGTTCATCCATAGTTGCCTGACTCCCCG
TCGTGTAGATAACTACGATACGGGAGGGCTTACCATCTGGCCCCAGTGCTGCAATGATACCGCGAGACCC
ACGCTCACCGGCTCCAGATTTATCAGCAATAAACCAGCCAGCCGGAAGGGCCGAGCGCAGAAGTGGTCCT
GCAACTTTATCCGCCTCCATCCAGTCTATTAATTGTTGCCGGGAAGCTAGAGTAAGTAGTTCGCCAGTTA
ATAGTTTGCGCAACGTTGTTGCCATTGCTACAGGCATCGTGGTGTCACGCTCGTCGTTTGGTATGGCTTC
ATTCAGCTCCGGTTCCCAACGATCAAGGCGAGTTACATGATCCCCCATGTTGTGCAAAAAAGCGGTTAGC
TCCTTCGGTCCTCCGATCGTTGTCAGAAGTAAGTTGGCCGCAGTGTTATCACTCATGGTTATGGCAGCAC
TGCATAATTCTCTTACTGTCATGCCATCCGTAAGATGCTTTTCTGTGACTGGTGAGTACTCAACCAAGTC
ATTCTGAGAATAGTGTATGCGGCGACCGAGTTGCTCTTGCCCGGCGTCAATACGGGATAATACCGCGCCA
CATAGCAGAACTTTAAAAGTGCTCATCATTGGAAAACGTTCTTCGGGGCGAAAACTCTCAAGGATCTTAC
CGCTGTTGAGATCCAGTTCGATGTAACCCACTCGTGCACCCAACTGATCTTCAGCATCTTTTACTTTCAC
CAGCGTTTCTGGGTGAGCAAAAACAGGAAGGCAAAATGCCGCAAAAAAGGGAATAAGGGCGACACGGAAA
TGTTGAATACTCATACTCTTCCTTTTTCAATATTATTGAAGCATTTATCAGGGTTATTGTCTCATGAGCG
GATACATATTTGAATGTATTTAGAAAAATAAACAAATAGGGGTTCCGCGCACATTTCCCCGAAAAGTGCC
ACCTGACGTC
