>Addgene plasmid #40320 | JDS90 | addgene partial sequence | sequence record 53829 | JDS-TALEN-F 5'-TAGGGGTCGGTAAACAGTGG-3'
CGTGGCGGGTGAGCTTAGGGGGCCTCCGCTCCAGCTCGACACCGGGCAGCTGCTGAAGATCGCGAAGAGA
GGGGGAGTAACAGCGGTAGAGGCAGTGCACGCCTGGCGCAATGCGCTCACCGGGGCCCCCTTGAACAGAG
ACGATTAATGCGTCTCGCTGACACCCGAACAGGTGGTCGCCATTGCTTCTAACATCGGAGGACGGCCAGC
CTTGGAGTCCATCGTAGCCCAATTGTCCAGGCCCGATCCCGCGTTGGCTGCGTTAACGAATGACCATCTG
GTGGCGTTGGCATGTCTTGGTGGACGACCCGCGCTCGATGCAGTCAAAAAGGGTCTGCCTCATGCTCCCG
CATTGATCAAAAGAACCAACCGGCGGATTCCCGAGAGAACTTCCCATCGAGTCGCGGGATCCCAACTAGT
CAAAAGTGAACTGGAGGAGAAGAAATCTGAACTTCGTCATAAATTGAAATATGTGCCTCATGAATATATT
GAATTAATTGAAATTGCCAGAAATTCCACTCAGGATAGAATTCTTGAAATGAAGGTAATGGAATTTTTTA
TGAAAGTTTATGGATATAGAGGTAAACATTTGGGTGGATCAAGGAAACCGGACGGAGCAATTTATACTGT
CGGATCTCCTATTGATTACGGTGTGATCGTGGATACTAAAGCTTATAGCGGAGGTTATAATCTGCCAATT
GGCCAAGCAG
